Addgene plasmid #49130: pEMS2023
Purpose: AAV plasmid with hs1218 promoter driving expression of iCre.
Depositing lab: Elizabeth Simpson. Depositing organization: University of British Columbia. Publication: New MiniPromoter Ple345 (NEFL) Drives Strong and Specific Expression in Retinal Ganglion Cells of Mouse and Primate Retina. Simpson E, Korecki AJ, Fornes O, McGill TJ, Cueva-Vargas JL, Agostinone J, Farkas RA, Hickmott JW, Lam SL, Mathelier A, Renner LM, Stoddard J, Zhou M, Di Polo A, Neuringer M, Wasserman WW. Hum Gene Ther. 2018 Jul 31. doi: 10.1089/hum.2018.118. PubMed 30062914.
Backbone
  Vector backbone: AAV2
  Vector type: Mammalian Expression, AAV
Growth in bacteria
  Bacterial resistance: Ampicillin, 100 μg/mL
  Growth temperature: 37°C
  Growth strain: Stbl3
  Copy number: Low Copy
Gene/Insert
  Gene/Insert name: ssAAV-hs1218-iCre (alt name: iCre)
  Species: Synthetic
  Promoter: hs1218
  Cloning method: Restriction Enzyme; 5′ cloning site Unknown (unknown if destroyed); 3′ cloning site Unknown (unknown if destroyed)
  Sequencing primers: 5′ pCAGGS-3; 3′ EBV-rev
Terms and licenses: Academic/Nonprofit Terms; Industry Terms: Not Available to Industry
Depositor comments: Additional reference for hs1218 promoter: Visel et al., 2007. VISTA Enhancer Browser--a database of tissue-specific human enhancers. Nucleic Acids Res. 2007 Jan;35(Database issue):D88-92. Epub 2006 Nov 27. PMID: 17130149 (https://www.ncbi.nlm.nih.gov/pubmed/17130149) Please see the annotated GenBank file and the additional image file for the specific location of the minipromoter in this plasmid.
How to cite: pEMS2023 was a gift from Elizabeth Simpson (Addgene plasmid # 49130 ; http://n2t.net/addgene:49130 ; RRID:Addgene_49130)
