[The description below was written by a language model from this plasmid's Addgene catalogue record and the feature table of its GenBank file.]
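Description:
pEMS2023 is a 7,035 bp circular AAV transfer plasmid built on an AAV2 backbone and designed to produce single-stranded recombinant AAV (the insert is named ssAAV-hs1218-iCre) for mammalian gene delivery. Two AAV2 inverted terminal repeats flank the expression cassette, spanning roughly 4.2 kb, and provide the cis signals needed for replication and packaging of the genome when helper functions are supplied in trans. The bacterial portion carries a ColE1/pUC-type origin, an f1 phage origin, a beta-lactamase gene under its own promoter for ampicillin selection, and remnants of the lac promoter/operator region. The feature table annotates the origin as high-copy, whereas the catalogue lists the plasmid as low copy. It also names a recombination-deficient growth strain, a common choice for keeping ITRs stable.

The payload is iCre, a codon-improved synthetic Cre recombinase, driven by hs1218, which the depositor's comments trace to the VISTA Enhancer Browser, a database of tissue-specific human enhancers. Neither hs1218 nor the iCre coding sequence is annotated in the feature table. By position, the promoter presumably lies in the unannotated stretch after the left ITR, and iCre in the region preceding the SV40 polyadenylation signal that ends the transcript. A Kozak consensus is annotated just upstream of a chimeric beta-globin/immunoglobulin heavy chain intron, a type of element generally included to enhance expression, although how these are arranged relative to the iCre reading frame is not made clear.

The associated work concerns MiniPromoters for restricted expression in mouse and primate retina. The plasmid therefore fits use in testing hs1218-directed, cell-type-restricted Cre delivery, for example with loxP-dependent reporters. The record does not state the expression pattern of hs1218.
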