LOCUS       Exported 7035 bp ds-DNA circular SYN 13-MAY-2021
DEFINITION  AAV plasmid with hs1218 promoter driving expression of iCre..
ACCESSION   .
VERSION     .
KEYWORDS    pEMS2023
SOURCE      synthetic DNA construct
  ORGANISM  synthetic DNA construct
REFERENCE   1 (bases 1 to 7035)
  AUTHORS   Simpson E, Korecki AJ, Fornes O, McGill TJ, Cueva-Vargas JL,
            Agostinone J, Farkas RA, Hickmott JW, Lam SL, Mathelier A, Renner
            LM, Stoddard J, Zhou M, Di Polo A, Neuringer M, Wasserman WW
  TITLE     New MiniPromoter Ple345 (NEFL) Drives Strong and Specific Expression
            in Retinal Ganglion Cells of Mouse and Primate Retina.
  JOURNAL   Hum Gene Ther. 2018 Jul 31. doi: 10.1089/hum.2018.118.
  PUBMED    30062914
REFERENCE   2 (bases 1 to 7035)
  AUTHORS   .
  TITLE     Direct Submission
  JOURNAL   Exported May 13, 2021 from SnapGene Server 1.1.58
            http://www.snapgene.com
FEATURES             Location/Qualifiers
     source          1..7035
                     /organism="synthetic DNA construct"
                     /mol_type="other DNA"
     repeat_region   1..130
                     /label=AAV2 ITR
     regulatory      2552..2561
                     /regulatory_class="other"
                     /note="vertebrate consensus sequence for strong initiation
                     of translation (Kozak, 1987)"
     intron          2593..2725
                     /label=chimeric intron
                     /note="chimera between introns from human beta-globin and
                     immunoglobulin heavy chain genes"
     primer_bind     2708..2727
                     /label=pMT2-F
                     /note="Synthetic intron, forward primer"
     polyA_signal    3806..3927
                     /label=SV40 poly(A) signal
                     /note="SV40 polyadenylation signal"
     primer_bind     complement(3817..3836)
                     /label=EBV-rev
                     /note="SV40 polyA terminator, reverse primer"
     primer_bind     3871..3890
                     /label=SV40pA-R
                     /note="SV40 polyA, reverse primer"
     repeat_region   4096..4225
                     /label=AAV2 ITR
     primer_bind     complement(4244..4261)
                     /label=M13 Forward
                     /note="In lacZ gene. Also called M13-F20 or M13 (-21)
                     Forward"
     primer_bind     complement(4244..4260)
                     /label=M13 fwd
                     /note="common sequencing primer, one of multiple similar
                     variants"
     primer_bind     complement(4253..4275)
                     /label=M13/pUC Forward
                     /note="In lacZ gene"
     rep_origin      4402..4857
                     /direction=RIGHT
                     /label=f1 ori
                     /note="f1 bacteriophage origin of replication; arrow
                     indicates direction of (+) strand synthesis"
     primer_bind     complement(4489..4508)
                     /label=F1ori-R
                     /note="F1 origin, reverse primer"
     primer_bind     4699..4720
                     /label=F1ori-F
                     /note="F1 origin, forward primer"
     promoter        4883..4987
                     /gene="bla"
                     /label=AmpR promoter
     CDS             4988..5848
                     /codon_start=1
                     /gene="bla"
                     /product="beta-lactamase"
                     /label=AmpR
                     /note="confers resistance to ampicillin, carbenicillin, and
                     related antibiotics"
                     /translation="MSIQHFRVALIPFFAAFCLPVFAHPETLVKVKDAEDQLGARVGYI
                     ELDLNSGKILESFRPEERFPMMSTFKVLLCGAVLSRIDAGQEQLGRRIHYSQNDLVEYS
                     PVTEKHLTDGMTVRELCSAAITMSDNTAANLLLTTIGGPKELTAFLHNMGDHVTRLDRW
                     EPELNEAIPNDERDTTMPVAMATTLRKLLTGELLTLASRQQLIDWMEADKVAGPLLRSA
                     LPAGWFIADKSGAGERGSRGIIAALGPDGKPSRIVVIYTTGSQATMDERNRQIAEIGAS
                     LIKHW"
     primer_bind     complement(5206..5225)
                     /label=Amp-R
                     /note="Ampicillin resistance gene, reverse primer"
     rep_origin      6019..6607
                     /direction=RIGHT
                     /label=ori
                     /note="high-copy-number ColE1/pMB1/pBR322/pUC origin of
                     replication"
     primer_bind     6508..6527
                     /label=pBR322ori-F
                     /note="pBR322 origin, forward primer"
     primer_bind     6761..6778
                     /label=L4440
                     /note="L4440 vector, forward primer"
     protein_bind    6895..6916
                     /label=CAP binding site
                     /bound_moiety="E. coli catabolite activator protein"
                     /note="CAP binding activates transcription in the presence
                     of cAMP."
     promoter        6931..6961
                     /label=lac promoter
                     /note="promoter for the E. coli lac operon"
     protein_bind    6969..6985
                     /label=lac operator
                     /bound_moiety="lac repressor encoded by lacI"
                     /note="The lac repressor binds to the lac operator to
                     inhibit transcription in E. coli. This inhibition can be
                     relieved by adding lactose or
                     isopropyl-beta-D-thiogalactopyranoside (IPTG)."
     primer_bind     6974..6996
                     /label=M13/pUC Reverse
                     /note="In lacZ gene"
     primer_bind     6993..7009
                     /label=M13 rev
                     /note="common sequencing primer, one of multiple similar
                     variants"
     primer_bind     6993..7009
                     /label=M13 Reverse
                     /note="In lacZ gene. Also called M13-rev"
ORIGIN
        1 ctgcgcgctc gctcgctcac tgaggccgcc cgggcaaagc ccgggcgtcg ggcgaccttt
       61 ggtcgcccgg cctcagtgag cgagcgagcg cgcagagagg gagtggccaa ctccatcact
      121 aggggttcct tgtagttaat gattaacccg ccatgctact tatctacgta gccatgctct
      181 aggaagatcg gaattcccta ggccggccac gcgtggcgcg tgctgctgta tagaatgttc
      241 aagattctac gtgctttgtg aatcagtttt cagtatgctt caaatccatc aagggaaaat
      301 gagggccatg attcttccaa atggaatcat taactaagtt tgaaagctca gagaattaaa
      361 ccaagtttgt catgacctca gtttgaaaaa ttcagagaat taaactgagt ctcttgtgag
      421 acagagaaca agtagaaact aggcttcaga aaggaagtaa tagtagaggc cactgaagta
      481 agtcaccatt gacctatgtc cctctcaatg aagtttcttc tttacagtta gttcctgcag
      541 aaaaatatat tcagtgcaat atattagtta tgggtccaac agcacagttc aaaacatgtg
      601 tagctgatgt atgttttccc ccaaaaatac aagtattggg ccgttcattg tcatctacac
      661 aaagaactga gtcctaaaat cctttactca actaaattct taataagtaa actgagacta
      721 accctctaat accagatttg ttaaacaaca tgatttaggt ccttgctatt catgcacctt
      781 gtacaactaa aatgactggt aaagctagaa tcatgaaaga gtcattttat gtagctgcta
      841 aattcctctc aaatctcctt gcaacttaac gagtaaagaa agctcaatgt gtaatgccgg
      901 ctaatgtggt ttatgctaga aaatagtatc aacctatctt tgtagcttat ctaagccagg
      961 ataatacttt tagcctttat agtagaccca actccatttt ttcaactctt gactatgtat
     1021 ttcctgaaat ccttttccaa agagttaaat tggatgtgaa atctgtacta ggctatggag
     1081 ctgtctttgt tctaagtctc gccagcaaag cctcgcctct gtatcacttt cattgcgttc
     1141 tgattgagct tgacagtgtg acaggaaagc aaagggaggc aattccaaac tgaatgagag
     1201 tctttttcag ccacacagca gccttctcct tagcccctaa gaaaaagagg taacagatgc
     1261 cgatagcaaa gcatccctaa caaagtctta actttgatgc aggcagaaga agaaaaaaat
     1321 gtaaaagatt gtctcagcgc aggaaaacct tgaatggaac acaaaggaag caaaatgaga
     1381 aaaatcgtgg ttcagaaaat ggctgggaga gttatgtagc tatcgtgcgt ttaagaaatt
     1441 attttagtct caacaagagg ttaggatctg cagaatctgc tctgccaggt atggcacaac
     1501 tggaatagtt gcaatatatg gggcccgagc aaaaggtgat cagtgatgct gtgattgctt
     1561 ggcatggagg atgttcatga tgaatgccct gtcccttggg tggaaagtaa aactccattg
     1621 aaatgacaac tttatagtat agccattacc tttgtactct ggggagtaga tcttttctga
     1681 gagctccagg aacatccaaa ctgagcagcc ggggtccccc ccacccccca ccccgcccca
     1741 cgcggcaact ttgagcctgt gctgggacag agcctctagt tcctaaatta gtccatgagg
     1801 tcagaggcag cactgccatt gtaacgcgat tggagaggat cacgtcaccg gacacgcccc
     1861 caggcatctc cctgggtctc ctaaacttgg cggggagaag ttttagccct taagttttag
     1921 cctttaaccc ccatattcag aactgtgcga gttggcgaaa ccccacaaat cacaacaaac
     1981 tgtacacaac accgagctag aggtgatctt tcttgtccat tccacacagg ccttagtaat
     2041 gcgtcgccat agcaacagtg tcactagtag caccagcact tccccacacc ctccccctca
     2101 ggaatccgta ctctccagtg aaccccagaa acctctggag agttctggac aagggcggaa
     2161 cccacaactc cgattactca agggaggcgg ggaagctcca ccagacgcga aactgctgga
     2221 agattcctgg ccccaaggcc tcctccggct cgctgattgg cccagcggag agtgggcggg
     2281 gccggtgaag actccttaaa ggcgcagggc ggcgagcagg tcaccagacg ctgacagcta
     2341 ctcagaacca aatctggttc catccagaga caagcgaaga caagagaagc agagcgagcg
     2401 gcgcgttccc gatcctcggc caggaccagc cttccccaga gcatccctgc cgcggagcgc
     2461 aaccttccca ggagcatccc tgccgcggag cgcaactttc cccggagcat ccacgccgcg
     2521 gagcgcagcc ttccagaagc agagcgcggc gccatggcgg cgcgccgaag ttggtcgtga
     2581 ggcactgggc aggtaagtat caaggttaca agacaggttt aaggagacca atagaaactg
     2641 ggcttgtcga gacagagaag actcttgcgt ttctgatagg cacctattgg tcttactgac
     2701 atccactttg cctttctctc cacaggtgtc cactcccagg cggccgccac catgtccaac
     2761 ctgctgactg tgcaccaaaa cctgcctgcc ctccctgtgg atgccacctc tgatgaagtc
     2821 aggaagaacc tgatggacat gttcagggac aggcaggcct tctctgaaca cacctggaag
     2881 atgctcctgt ctgtgtgcag atcctgggct gcctggtgca agctgaacaa caggaaatgg
     2941 ttccctgctg aacctgagga tgtgagggac tacctcctgt acctgcaagc cagaggcctg
     3001 gctgtgaaga ccatccaaca gcacctgggc cagctcaaca tgctgcacag gagatctggc
     3061 ctgcctcgcc cttctgactc caatgctgtg tccctggtga tgaggagaat cagaaaggag
     3121 aatgtggatg ctggggagag agccaagcag gccctggcct ttgaacgcac tgactttgac
     3181 caagtcagat ccctgatgga gaactctgac agatgccagg acatcaggaa cctggccttc
     3241 ctgggcattg cctacaacac cctgctgcgc attgccgaaa ttgccagaat cagagtgaag
     3301 gacatctccc gcaccgatgg tgggagaatg ctgatccaca ttggcaggac caagaccctg
     3361 gtgtccacag ctggtgtgga gaaggccctg tccctggggg ttaccaagct ggtggagaga
     3421 tggatctctg tgtctggtgt ggctgatgac cccaacaact acctgttctg ccgggtcaga
     3481 aagaatggtg tggctgcccc ttctgccacc tcccaactgt ccacccgggc cctggaaggg
     3541 atctttgagg ccacccaccg cctgatctat ggtgccaagg atgactctgg gcagagatac
     3601 ctggcctggt ctggccactc tgccagagtg ggtgctgcca gggacatggc cagggctggt
     3661 gtgtccatcc ctgaaatcat gcaggctggt ggctggacca atgtgaacat agtgatgaac
     3721 tacatcagaa acctggactc tgagactggg gccatggtga ggctgctcga ggatggggac
     3781 tgagcggccg cgatcgcaga catgataaga tacattgatg agtttggaca aaccacaact
     3841 agaatgcagt gaaaaaaatg ctttatttgt gaaatttgtg atgctattgc tttatttgta
     3901 accattataa gctgcaataa acaagttaac aacaacaatt gcattcattt tatgtttcag
     3961 gttcaggggg agatgtggga ggttttttaa agcaagtaaa acctctacaa atgtggtagt
     4021 cgaaattccc gataaggatc ttcctagagc atggctacgt agataagtag catggcgggt
     4081 taatcattaa ctacaaggaa cccctagtga tggagttggc cactccctct ctgcgcgctc
     4141 gctcgctcac tgaggccggg cgaccaaagg tcgcccgacg cccgggcttt gcccgggcgg
     4201 cctcagtgag cgagcgagcg cgcagcctta attaacctaa ttcactggcc gtcgttttac
     4261 aacgtcgtga ctgggaaaac cctggcgtta cccaacttaa tcgccttgca gcacatcccc
     4321 ctttcgccag ctggcgtaat agcgaagagg cccgcaccga tcgcccttcc caacagttgc
     4381 gcagcctgaa tggcgaatgg gnnnnnnnnn nnnnnnnnnn nnnnnnnnnn nnnnnnnnnn
     4441 nnnnnnnnnn nnnnnnnnnn nnnnnnnnnn nnnnnnnnnn nnnnnnnnnn nnnnnnnnnn
     4501 nnnnnnnnnn nnnnnnnnnn nnnnncnnnn nnnnnnnnnn nnnnnnnnnn nnnnnnnnnn
     4561 nnnnnnnnnn nnnnnnnnnn nnnnnnnnnn nnnnnnnnnn nnnnnnnnnn nnnnnnnann
     4621 nnnnnnnnnn nnnnnnnnnn nnnnnnnnnn nnnnnnnnnn nnnnnnncct ttgacgttgg
     4681 agtccacgtt ctttaatagt ggactcttgt tccaaactgg aacaacactc aaccctatct
     4741 cggtctattc ttttgattta taagggattt tgccgatttc ggcctattgg ttaaaaaatg
     4801 agctgattta acaaaaattt aacgcgaatt ttaacaaaat attaacgctt acaatttagg
     4861 tggcactttt cggggaaatg tgcgcggaac ccctatttgt ttatttttct aaatacattc
     4921 aaatatgtat ccgctcatga gacaataacc ctgataaatg cttcaataat attgaaaaag
     4981 gaagagtatg agtattcaac atttccgtgt cgcccttatt cccttttttg cggcattttg
     5041 ccttcctgtt tttgctcacc cagaaacgct ggtgaaagta aaagatgctg aagatcagtt
     5101 gggtgcacga gtgggttaca tcgaactgga tctcaacagc ggtaagatcc ttgagagttt
     5161 tcgccccgaa gaacgttttc caatgatgag cacttttaaa gttctgctat gtggcgcggt
     5221 attatcccgt attgacgccg ggcaagagca actcggtcgc cgcatacact attctcagaa
     5281 tgacttggtt gagtactcac cagtcacaga aaagcatctt acggatggca tgacagtaag
     5341 agaattatgc agtgctgcca taaccatgag tgataacact gcggccaact tacttctgac
     5401 aacgatcgga ggaccgaagg agctaaccgc ttttttgcac aacatggggg atcatgtaac
     5461 tcgccttgat cgttgggaac cggagctgaa tgaagccata ccaaacgacg agcgtgacac
     5521 cacgatgcct gtagcaatgg caacaacgtt gcgcaaacta ttaactggcg aactacttac
     5581 tctagcttcc cggcaacaat taatagactg gatggaggcg gataaagttg caggaccact
     5641 tctgcgctcg gcccttccgg ctggctggtt tattgctgat aaatctggag ccggtgagcg
     5701 tgggtctcgc ggtatcattg cagcactggg gccagatggt aagccctccc gtatcgtagt
     5761 tatctacacg acggggagtc aggcaactat ggatgaacga aatagacaga tcgctgagat
     5821 aggtgcctca ctgattaagc attggtaact gtcagaccaa gtttactcat atatacttta
     5881 gattgattta aaacttcatt tttaatttaa aaggatctag gtgaagatcc tttttgataa
     5941 tctcatgacc aaaatccctt aacgtgagtt ttcgttccac tgagcgtcag accccgtaga
     6001 aaagatcaaa ggatcttctt gagatccttt ttttctgcgc gtaatctgct gcttgcaaac
     6061 aaaaaaacca ccgctaccag cggtggtttg tttgccggat caagagctac caactctttt
     6121 tccgaaggta actggcttca gcagagcgca gataccaaat actgttcttc tagtgtagcc
     6181 gtagttaggc caccacttca agaactctgt agcaccgcct acatacctcg ctctgctaat
     6241 cctgttacca gtggctgctg ccagtggcga taagtcgtgt cttaccgggt tggactcaag
     6301 acgatagtta ccggataagg cgcagcggtc gggctgaacg gggggttcgt gcacacagcc
     6361 cagcttggag cgaacgacct acaccgaact gagataccta cagcgtgagc tatgagaaag
     6421 cgccacgctt cccgaaggga gaaaggcgga caggtatccg gtaagcggca gggtcggaac
     6481 aggagagcgc acgagggagc ttccaggggg aaacgcctgg tatctttata gtcctgtcgg
     6541 gtttcgccac ctctgacttg agcgtcgatt tttgtgatgc tcgtcagggg ggcggagcct
     6601 atggaaaaac gccagcaacg cggccttttt acggttcctg gccttttgct ggccttttgc
     6661 tcacatgttc tttcctgcgt tatcccctga ttctgtggat aaccgtatta ccgcctttga
     6721 gtgagctgat accgctcgcc gcagccgaac gaccgagcgc agcgagtcag tgagcgagga
     6781 agcggaagag cgcccaatac gcaaaccgcc tctccccgcg cgttggccga ttcattaatg
     6841 cagctggcac gacaggtttc ccgactggaa agcgggcagt gagcgcaacg caattaatgt
     6901 gagttagctc actcattagg caccccaggc tttacacttt atgcttccgg ctcgtatgtt
     6961 gtgtggaatt gtgagcggat aacaatttca cacaggaaac agctatgacc atgattacgc
     7021 cagatttaat taagg
//
