>Addgene plasmid #49130 | pEMS2023 | addgene partial sequence | sequence record 118823 | pCAGGS-3 5'-TCCTTAAACCTGTCTTGTAA-3'
ACTTCGGCGCGCCGCCATGGCGCCNCGCTCTGCTTCTGGAAGGCTGCGCTCCGCGGCGTGGATGCTCCGG
GGAAAGTTGCGCTCCGCGGCAGGGATGCTCCTGGGAAGGTTGCGCTCCGCGGCAGGGATGCTCTGGGGAA
GGCTGGTCCTGGCCGAGGATCGGGAACGCGCCNNTNGCTCTGCTTCTCTTGTCTTCNCTTGTCTCTGGAT
GGAACCAGATTTGGTTCTGANTAGCTGTCANCNTCTGGTGACCTGCTNGCCGCCNTGCNCCTT
