>Addgene plasmid #49130 | pEMS2023 | addgene partial sequence | sequence record 118825 | EBV-rev 5'-GTGGTTTGTCCAAACTCATC-3'
CCGCTCAGTCCCCATCCTCGAGCAGCCTCACCATGGCCCCAGTCTCAGAGTCCAGGTTTCTGATGTAGTT
CATCACTATGTTCACATTGGTCCAGCCACCAGCCTGCATGATTTCAGGGATGGACACACCAGCCCTGGCC
ATGTCCCTGGCAGCACCCACTCTGGCAGAGTGGCCAGACCAGGCCAGGTATCTCTGCCCAGAGTCATCCT
TGGCACCATAGATCAGGCGGTGGGTGGCCTCAAAGATCCCTTCCAGGGCCCGGGTGGACAGTTGGGAGGT
GGCAGAAGGGGCAGCCACACCATTCTTTCTGACCCGGCAGAACAGGTAGTTGTTGGGGTCATCAGCCACA
CCAGACACAGAGATCCATCTCTCCACCAGCTTGGTAACCCCCAGGGACAGGGCCTTCTCCACACCAGCTG
TGGACACCAGGGTCTTGGTCCTGCCAATGTGGATCAGCATTCTCCCACCATCGGTGCGGGAGATGTCCTT
CACTCTGATTCTGGCAATTTCGGC
